Addgene plasmid #191979: p3xFLAG-CMV-14-Mfn1-T564D
Purpose: To produce mutants mimicking phosphorylated Mfn1
Depositing lab: Luca Scorrano. Depositing organization: University of Padua. Publication: Extracellular regulated kinase phosphorylates mitofusin 1 to control mitochondrial morphology and apoptosis. Pyakurel A, Savoia C, Hess D, Scorrano L. Mol Cell. 2015 Apr 16;58(2):244-54. doi: 10.1016/j.molcel.2015.02.021. Epub 2015 Mar 19. PubMed 25801171.
Backbone
  Vector backbone: p3xFLAG-CMV-14
  Vector type: Mammalian Expression
Growth in bacteria
  Bacterial resistance: Ampicillin, 100 μg/mL
  Growth temperature: 37°C
  Growth strain: DH5alpha
  Copy number: Unknown
Gene/Insert
  Gene/Insert name: Mfn1 T564D
  Species: M. musculus (mouse)
  Mutation: T564D
  Entrez Gene: Mfn1 (a.k.a. 2310002F04Rik, 6330416C07Rik, D3Ertd265e, HR2, mKIAA4032)
  Cloning method: Unknown
Terms and licenses: Academic/Nonprofit Terms; Industry Terms: Not Available to Industry
How to cite: p3xFLAG-CMV-14-Mfn1-T564D was a gift from Luca Scorrano (Addgene plasmid # 191979 ; http://n2t.net/addgene:191979 ; RRID:Addgene_191979)
