[The description below was written by a language model from this plasmid's Addgene catalogue record and pLannotate feature annotations shown in this document.]
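Description:
p3xFLAG-CMV-14-Mfn1-T564D is a mammalian expression plasmid of about 8.5 kb, built on the p3xFLAG-CMV-14 backbone and carrying mouse mitofusin 1 (Mfn1) with a threonine-to-aspartate substitution at residue 564. It is propagated in E. coli through a high-copy ColE1/pUC-type origin with ampicillin selection from the β-lactamase gene. An f1 phage origin is also present, along with short lac-derived remnants (lacZα and lacI fragments, lac promoter/operator) and a T7 promoter that are carried over from the backbone and play no evident role in the payload.

The Mfn1 open reading frame sits downstream of the human cytomegalovirus immediate-early enhancer and promoter. It is followed on the same strand by a 3xFLAG epitope and then the human growth hormone polyadenylation signal, an arrangement consistent with a C-terminally FLAG-tagged protein that can be detected or immunoprecipitated with anti-FLAG antibodies. The automated annotation matched the insert to the rat Mfn1 protein entry, but the catalogue record gives the species as mouse. A separate SV40 early promoter drives a neomycin phosphotransferase gene ending in an SV40 poly(A) signal, which would allow G418 selection of stably transfected cells. The adjacent ble sequence and str fragment appear to be co-carried transposon-derived sequence rather than independent markers.

Mfn1 is an outer mitochondrial membrane GTPase that mediates mitochondrial tethering and fusion. The acidic T564D substitution is intended to mimic constitutive phosphorylation at that site, and the associated study concerns phosphorylation of Mfn1 by extracellular regulated kinase. The construct is therefore suited to expressing a phosphomimetic Mfn1 in cultured mammalian cells to examine effects on mitochondrial morphology and apoptosis.
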