Features (pLannotate 1.2.2; 22 found; start..end, strand, type, name):
    179..767     -  rep_origin     ori: high-copy-number ColE1/pMB1/pBR322/pUC origin of replication
    938..1798    -  CDS            AmpR: β-lactamase; bla; confers resistance to ampicillin, carbenicillin, and related antibiotics
   1799..1903    -  promoter       AmpR promoter: bla
   1930..2358    +  rep_origin     f1 ori (sequence partly withheld): f1 bacteriophage origin of replication; arrow indicates direction of (+) strand synthesis
   2389..2543    -  CDS            lacZα (fragment): LacZα fragment of β-galactosidase; lacZ fragment
   2703..3082    +  enhancer       CMV enhancer: human cytomegalovirus immediate early enhancer
   3084..3283    +  promoter       CMV promoter: human cytomegalovirus (CMV) immediate early promoter
   3320..5542    +  CDS            Mfn1: MFN1_RAT - Also known as Fzo1b. Experimental evidence at protein level: Swiss-Prot protein existence level 1. Mitochondrial outer membrane GTPase that mediates mitochondrial clustering and fusion (PubMed:14561718, PubMed:12589796). Membrane clustering requires GTPase activity. It may involve a major rearrangement of the coiled coil domains (By similarity). Mitochondria are highly dynamic organelles, and their morphology is determined by the equilibrium between mitochondrial fusion and fission events (PubMed:14561718). Overexpression induces the formation of mitochondrial networks (in vitro) (P
   5561..5626    +  CDS            3xFLAG: three tandem FLAG® epitope tags, followed by an enterokinase cleavage site
   5637..6259    +  polyA_signal   hGH poly(A) signal: human growth hormone polyadenylation signal
   6301..6598    +  promoter       SV40 promoter: SV40 enhancer and early promoter
   6652..7443    +  CDS            neo: KKA2_KLEPN - Also known as kan, nptII. Experimental evidence at protein level: Swiss-Prot protein existence level 1. Resistance to kanamycin, neomycin, paromomycin, ribostamycin, butirosin and gentamicin B. From Klebsiella pneumoniae.
   7467..7844    +  CDS            ble: BLE_KLEPN - Experimental evidence at protein level: Swiss-Prot protein existence level 1. Binding protein with a strong affinity to the bleomycin family of antibiotics. Binds to CL990; an antimitotic-antibiotic compound. From Klebsiella pneumoniae.
   7886..7945    +  CDS            str (fragment): STR_KLEPN - Protein inferred from homology: Swiss-Prot protein existence level 3. The aminoglycoside phosphotransferases achieve inactivation of their antibiotic substrates by phosphorylation. From Klebsiella pneumoniae.
   7968..7991    -  rep_origin     CloDF13 ori (fragment): Plasmids containing the CloDF13 (CDF) origin of replication can be propagated in E. coli cells that contain additional plasmids with compatible origins.
   7992..8075    +  CDS            large T antigen (fragment): large T antigen from SV40 (simian virus 40)
   8098..8232    +  polyA_signal   SV40 poly(A) signal: SV40 polyadenylation signal
   8238..8256    -  promoter       T7 promoter: promoter for bacteriophage T7 RNA polymerase
   8294..8310    -  protein_bind   lac operator: The lac repressor binds to the lac operator to inhibit transcription in E. coli. This inhibition can be relieved by adding lactose or isopropyl-β-D-thiogalactopyranoside (IPTG). lac repressor encoded by lacI
   8318..8348    -  promoter       lac promoter: promoter for the E. coli lac operon
   8363..8384    -  protein_bind   CAP binding site: CAP binding activates transcription in the presence of cAMP. E. coli catabolite activator protein
   8397..8489    -  CDS            lacI (fragment): lac repressor; lacI; The lac repressor binds to the lac operator to inhibit transcription in E. coli. This inhibition can be relieved by adding lactose or isopropyl-β-D-thiogalactopyranoside (IPTG).
>Addgene plasmid #191979 | p3xFLAG-CMV-14-Mfn1-T564D | addgene full sequence | sequence record 379615 | Addgene NGS Result
CCGCTTCCTCGCTCACTGACTCGCTGCGCTCGGTCGTTCGGCTGCGGCGAGCGGTATCAGCTCACTCAAA
GGCGGTAATACGGTTATCCACAGAATCAGGGGATAACGCAGGAAAGAACATGTGAGCAAAAGGCCAGCAA
AAGGCCAGGAACCGTAAAAAGGCCGCGTTGCTGGCGTTTTTCCATAGGCTCCGCCCCCCTGACGAGCATC
ACAAAAATCGACGCTCAAGTCAGAGGTGGCGAAACCCGACAGGACTATAAAGATACCAGGCGTTTCCCCC
TGGAAGCTCCCTCGTGCGCTCTCCTGTTCCGACCCTGCCGCTTACCGGATACCTGTCCGCCTTTCTCCCT
TCGGGAAGCGTGGCGCTTTCTCATAGCTCACGCTGTAGGTATCTCAGTTCGGTGTAGGTCGTTCGCTCCA
AGCTGGGCTGTGTGCACGAACCCCCCGTTCAGCCCGACCGCTGCGCCTTATCCGGTAACTATCGTCTTGA
GTCCAACCCGGTAAGACACGACTTATCGCCACTGGCAGCAGCCACTGGTAACAGGATTAGCAGAGCGAGG
TATGTAGGCGGTGCTACAGAGTTCTTGAAGTGGTGGCCTAACTACGGCTACACTAGAAGAACAGTATTTG
GTATCTGCGCTCTGCTGAAGCCAGTTACCTTCGGAAAAAGAGTTGGTAGCTCTTGATCCGGCAAACAAAC
CACCGCTGGTAGCGGTGGTTTTTTTGTTTGCAAGCAGCAGATTACGCGCAGAAAAAAAGGATCTCAAGAA
GATCCTTTGATCTTTTCTACGGGGTCTGACGCTCAGTGGAACGAAAACTCACGTTAAGGGATTTTGGTCA
TGAGATTATCAAAAAGGATCTTCACCTAGATCCTTTTAAATTAAAAATGAAGTTTTAAATCAATCTAAAG
TATATATGAGTAAACTTGGTCTGACAGTTACCAATGCTTAATCAGTGAGGCACCTATCTCAGCGATCTGT
CTATTTCGTTCATCCATAGTTGCCTGACTCCCCGTCGTGTAGATAACTACGATACGGGAGGGCTTACCAT
CTGGCCCCAGTGCTGCAATGATACCGCGAGACCCACGCTCACCGGCTCCAGATTTATCAGCAATAAACCA
GCCAGCCGGAAGGGCCGAGCGCAGAAGTGGTCCTGCAACTTTATCCGCCTCCATCCAGTCTATTAATTGT
TGCCGGGAAGCTAGAGTAAGTAGTTCGCCAGTTAATAGTTTGCGCAACGTTGTTGCCATTGCTACAGGCA
TCGTGGTGTCACGCTCGTCGTTTGGTATGGCTTCATTCAGCTCCGGTTCCCAACGATCAAGGCGAGTTAC
ATGATCCCCCATGTTGTGCAAAAAAGCGGTTAGCTCCTTCGGTCCTCCGATCGTTGTCAGAAGTAAGTTG
GCCGCAGTGTTATCACTCATGGTTATGGCAGCACTGCATAATTCTCTTACTGTCATGCCATCCGTAAGAT
GCTTTTCTGTGACTGGTGAGTACTCAACCAAGTCATTCTGAGAATAGTGTATGCGGCGACCGAGTTGCTC
TTGCCCGGCGTCAATACGGGATAATACCGCGCCACATAGCAGAACTTTAAAAGTGCTCATCATTGGAAAA
CGTTCTTCGGGGCGAAAACTCTCAAGGATCTTACCGCTGTTGAGATCCAGTTCGATGTAACCCACTCGTG
CACCCAACTGATCTTCAGCATCTTTTACTTTCACCAGCGTTTCTGGGTGAGCAAAAACAGGAAGGCAAAA
TGCCGCAAAAAAGGGAATAAGGGCGACACGGAAATGTTGAATACTCATACTCTTCCTTTTTCAATATTAT
TGAAGCATTTATCAGGGTTATTGTCTCATGAGCGGATACATATTTGAATGTATTTAGAAAAATAAACAAA
TAGGGGTTCCGCGCACATTTCCCCGAAAAGTGCCACCTG
[124 nt withheld, positions 1930-2053]
C
[91 nt withheld, positions 2055-2145]
A
[49 nt withheld, positions 2147-2195]
CCTTTGACGTTGGAGTCCACGTTCTTT
[37 nt withheld, positions 2223-2259]
ACCCTATCTCGGTCTATTCTTTTGATTTATAAGGGATTTTGCCGATTTCGGCCTATTGGTTAAAAAATGA
GCTGATTTAACAAAAATTTAACGCGAATTTTAACAAAATATTAACGCTTACAATTTCCATTCGCCATTCA
GGCTGCGCAACTGTTGGGAAGGGCGATCGGTGCGGGCCTCTTCGCTATTACGCCAGCTGGCGAAAGGGGG
ATGTGCTGCAAGGCGATTAAGTTGGGTAACGCCAGGGTTTTCCCAGTCACGACGTTGTAAAACGACGGCC
AGTGCCAAGCTGATCTATACATTGAATCAATATTGGCAATTAGCCATATTAGTCATTGGTTATATAGCAT
AAATCAATATTGGCTATTGGCCATTGCATACGTTGTATCTATATCATAATATGTACATTTATATTGGCTC
ATGTCCAATATGACCGCCATGTTGACATTGATTATTGACTAGTTATTAATAGTAATCAATTACGGGGTCA
TTAGTTCATAGCCCATATATGGAGTTCCGCGTTACATAACTTACGGTAAATGGCCCGCCTGGCTGACCGC
CCAACGACCCCCGCCCATTGACGTCAATAATGACGTATGTTCCCATAGTAACGCCAATAGGGACTTTCCA
TTGACGTCAATGGGTGGAGTATTTACGGTAAACTGCCCACTTGGCAGTACATCAAGTGTATCATATGCCA
AGTCCGCCCCCTATTGACGTCAATGACGGTAAATGGCCCGCCTGGCATTATGCCCAGTACATGACCTTAC
GGGACTTTCCTACTTGGCAGTACATCTACGTATTAGTCATCGCTATTACCATGGTGATGCGGTTTTGGCA
GTACACCAATGGGCGTGGATAGCGGTTTGACTCACGGGGATTTCCAAGTCTCCACCCCATTGACGTCAAT
GGGAGTTTGTTTTGGCACCAAAATCAACGGGACTTTCCAAAATGTCGTAATAACCCCGCCCCGTTGACGC
AAATGGGCGGTAGGCGTGTACGGTGGGAGGTCTATATAAGCAGAGCTCGTTTAGTGAACCGTCAGAATTA
AGCTTCCACCATGGCAGAAACGGTATCTCCACTGAAGCACTTCGTGCTGGCAAAGAAGGCCATCACTGCG
ATCTTCGGCCAGTTACTGGAGTTTGTTACTGAGGGCTCACATTTTGTTGAAGCAACATACAGGAACCCGG
AACTTGATCGGATAGCAACCGAGGATGATCTGGTGGAGATACAGGGCTACAGAAACAAGCTCGCTGTCAT
TGGGGAGGTGCTGTCTCGGAGGCATATGAAAGTGGCATTTTTTGGCAGGACAAGTAGTGGCAAGAGCTCT
GTCATCAACGCAATGCTGTGGGATAAAGTCCTCCCCAGCGGGATTGGTCACACAACCAACTGCTTCCTGA
GTGTGGAGGGAACTGATGGAGATAAAGCCTACCTTATGACCGAAGGGTCAGATGAGAAGAAAAGCGTGAA
GACTGTTAATCAGCTGGCCCATGCCCTCCATATGGATAAAGACTTGAAAGCTGGTTGTCTTGTGCACGTA
TTTTGGCCCAAAGCAAAATGTGCCCTCTTGAGAGATGACCTGGTTTTAGTAGACAGCCCAGGTACAGATG
TCACCACAGAGCTGGACATCTGGATTGATAAGTTCTGCCTTGATGCTGATGTTTTTGTTTTGGTGGCAAA
CTCGGAATCAACGCTGATGAACACGGAGAAACATTTTTTCCATAAGGTGAATGAGCGGCTCTCCAAGCCA
AACATTTTTATCCTGAATAATCGTTGGGATGCTTCTGCTTCAGAGCCAGAATATATGGAGGATGTGCGCA
GACAGCACATGGAAAGATGTCTTCACTTCTTGGTAGAAGAGCTCAAGGTTGTGAGTCCTTTAGAAGCTCG
GAATCGGATCTTTTTTGTTTCAGCCAAGGAAGTTCTCAACTCCAGAATGAATAAAGCCCAGGGGATGCCA
GAAGGTGGAGGGGCACTTGCAGAAGGATTTCAGGCAAGATTACAGGAGTTTCAAAATTTTGAACAAACTT
TTGAGGAGTGTATCTCGCAGTCAGCAGTGAAAACAAAGTTTGAACAGCACACTATCAGAGCTAAACAGAT
ACTAGACACTGTGAAAAACATACTGGACTCAGTAAACGTGGCAGCAGCAGAGAAGAGGGTTTATTCAATG
GAAGAGAGGGAAGACCAAATCGACAGACTGGACTTTATTCGAAACCAGATGAACCTTTTAACAATGGATG
TTAAGAAGAAGATCAAGGAGGTCACGGAGGAGGTGGCAAACAAGGTTTCTTGTGCAATGACAGATGAGAT
TTGTCGCCTGTCTGTTTTGGTTGATGAGTTTTGTTCTGAGTTTCATCCTACCCCCAGTGTGCTGAAAGTG
TATAAGAGTGAATTAAATAAGCACATAGAAGATGGCATGGGAAGAAATTTGGCTGATCGGTGCACCAGTG
AAGTCAATGCCTCCATTCTCCAATCTCAGCAAGAAATCATTGAAAATTTGAAGCCACTACTTCCAGCTGG
TATACAGAATAAACTTCATACATTAATCCCTTGCAAAAAGTTTGATCTCAGCTATGATCTCAATTGCCAC
AAGCTGTGTTCGGATTTTCAAGAAGACATTGTGTTTCGGTTTTCCCTGGGCTGGTCTTCCCTTGTACATC
GATTCCTGGGTTCTACGAATGCACAGAGGGTGCTGCTTGGGCTGTCAGAGCCTATCTTTCAGGTCCCTAG
ATCTTTAGCTTCAACTCCTGATGCTCCTTCTAACCCAGCAGCACCAGATAATGCAGCCCAGGAAGAGCTC
ATGATCACACTGATCACAGGATTGGCATCCCTCACGTCTAGAACCTCCATGGGCATCATAGTTGTTGGGG
GCGTGATTTGGAAAACAGTGGGCTGGAAACTCATCTCTGTCACCTTAAGTATGTATGGAGCTTTGTACCT
TTATGAAAGACTGACTTGGACTACTCGTGCGAAAGAGAGAGCGTTTAAGCAGCAGTTTGTAAACTATGCA
ACTGAAAAACTGCAGATGATTGTGAAGTTCACAAGTGCAAACTGCAGCCACCAAGTCCAGCAAGAAATGG
CCACCACTTTTGCTCGACTGTGCCAACAAGTTGATGTTACTCAGAAACATCTGGAAGAAGAAATTGCTAG
ATTATCCAAAGAGATTGACCAACTGGAGAAAATACAAAACAATTCAAAGCTCTTAAGAAATAAAGCTGTT
CAACTTGAACGTGAGCTGGAAAATTTTTCGAAGCAGTTTCTCCACCCGAGCGGTGGAGAATCCCCTAGAG
GATCCCGGGCTGACTACAAAGACCATGACGGTGATTATAAAGATCATGACATCGACTACAAGGATGACGA
TGACAAGTAGTGATCCCGGGTGGCATCCCTGTGACCCCTCCCCAGTGCCTCTCCTGGCCCTGGAAGTTGC
CACTCCAGTGCCCACCAGCCTTGTCCTAATAAAATTAAGTTGCATCATTTTGTCTGACTAGGTGTCCTTC
TATAATATTATGGGGTGGAGGGGGGTGGTATGGAGCAAGGGGCAAGTTGGGAAGACAACCTGTAGGGCCT
GCGGGGTCTATTGGGAACCAAGCTGGAGTGCAGTGGCACAATCTTGGCTCACTGCAATCTCCGCCTCCTG
GGTTCAAGCGATTCTCCTGCCTCAGCCTCCCGAGTTGTTGGGATTCCAGGCATGCATGACCAGGCTCAGC
TAATTTTTGTTTTTTTGGTAGAGACGGGGTTTCACCATATTGGCCAGGCTGGTCTCCAACTCCTAATCTC
AGGTGATCTACCCACCTTGGCCTCCCAAATTGCTGGGATTACAGGCGTGAACCACTGCTCCCTTCCCTGT
CCTTCTGATTTTAAAATAACTATACCAGCAGGAGGACGTCCAGACACAGCATAGGCTACCTGGCCATGCC
CAACCGGTGGGACATTTGAGTTGCTTGCTTGGCACTGTCCTCTCATGCGTTGGGTCCACTCAGTAGATGC
CTGTTGAATTGGGTACGCGGCCAGCTTGGCTGTGGAATGTGTGTCAGTTAGGGTGTGGAAAGTCCCCAGG
CTCCCCAGCAGGCAGAAGTATGCAAAGCATGCATCTCAATTAGTCAGCAACCAGGTGTGGAAAGTCCCCA
GGCTCCCCAGCAGGCAGAAGTATGCAAAGCATGCATCTCAATTAGTCAGCAACCATAGTCCCGCCCCTAA
CTCCGCCCATCCCGCCCCTAACTCCGCCCAGTTCCGCCCATTCTCCGCCCCATGGCTGACTAATTTTTTT
TATTTATGCAGAGGCCGAGGCCGCCTCGGCCTCTGAGCTATTCCAGAAGTAGTGAGGAGGCTTTTTTGGA
GGAATTGATCAGCTTGGGATCTGATCAAGAGACAGGATGAGGATCGTTTCGCATGATTGAACAAGATGGA
TTGCACGCAGGTTCTCCGGCCGCTTGGGTGGAGAGGCTATTCGGCTATGACTGGGCACAACAGACAATCG
GCTGCTCTGATGCCGCCGTGTTCCGGCTGTCAGCGCAGGGGCGCCCGGTTCTTTTTGTCAAGACCGACCT
GTCCGGTGCCCTGAATGAACTGCAGGACGAGGCAGCGCGGCTATCGTGGCTGGCCACGACGGGCGTTCCT
TGCGCAGCTGTGCTCGACGTTGTCACTGAAGCGGGAAGGGACTGGCTGCTATTGGGCGAAGTGCCGGGGC
AGGATCTCCTGTCATCTCACCTTGCTCCTGCCGAGAAAGTATCCATCATGGCTGATGCAATGCGGCGGCT
GCATACGCTTGATCCGGCTACCTGCCCATTCGACCACCAAGCGAAACATCGCATCGAGCGAGCACGTACT
CGGATGGAAGCCGGTCTTGTCGATCAGGATGATCTGGACGAAGAGCATCAGGGGCTCGCGCCAGCCGAAC
TGTTCGCCAGGCTCAAGGCGCGCATGCCCGACGGCGAGGATCTCGTCGTGACCCATGGCGATGCCTGCTT
GCCGAATATCATGGTGGAAAATGGCCGCTTTTCTGGATTCATCGACTGTGGCCGGCTGGGTGTGGCGGAC
CGCTATCAGGACATAGCGTTGGCTACCCGTGATATTGCTGAAGAGCTTGGCGGCGAATGGGCTGACCGCT
TCCTCGTGCTTTACGGTATCGCCGCTCCCGATTCGCAGCGCATCGCCTTCTATCGCCTTCTTGACGAGTT
CTTCTGAGCGGGACTCTGGGGTTCGAAATGACCGACCAAGCGACGCCCAACCTGCCATCACGAGATTTCG
ATTCCACCGCCGCCTTCTATGAAAGGTTGGGCTTCGGAATCGTTTTCCGGGACGCCGGCTGGATGATCCT
CCAGCGCGGGGATCTCATGCTGGAGTTCTTCGCCCACCCCGGGCTCGATCCCCTCGCGAGTTGGTTCAGC
TGCTGCCTGAGGCTGGACGACCTCGCGGAGTTCTACCGGCAGTGCAAATCCGTCGGCATCCAGGAAACCA
GCAGCGGCTATCCGCGCATCCATGCCCCCGAACTGCAGGAGTGGGGAGGCACGATGGCCGCTTTGGTCGA
CCCGGACGGGACGCTCCTGCGCCTGATACAGAACGAATTGCTTGCAGGCATCTCATGAGTGTGTCTTCCC
GTTTTCCGCCTGAGGTCACTGCGTGGATGGAGCGCTGGCGCCTGCTGCGCGACGGCGAGCTGCTCACCAC
CCACTCGCCAAGCTGGAACCGTAAAAAGGCCGCGTTGCTGGCGTTTTTCCATAGGCTCCGCCGATCATAA
TCAGCCATACCACATTTGTAGAGGTTTTACTTGCTTTAAAAAACCTCCCACACCTCCCCCTGAACCTGAA
ACATAAAATGAATGCAATTGTTGTTGTTAACTTGTTTATTGCAGCTTATAATGGTTACAAATAAAGCAAT
AGCATCACAAATTTCACAAATAAAGCATTTTTTTCACTGCATTCTAGTTGTGGTTTGTCCAAACTCATCA
ATGTATCTTATCATGTCTGGATCAATTCCCTATAGTGAGTCGTATTAAATTCGTAATCATGTCATAGCTG
TTTCCTGTGTGAAATTGTTATCCGCTCACAATTCCACACAACATACGAGCCGGAAGCATAAAGTGTAAAG
CCTGGGGTGCCTAATGAGTGAGCTAACTCACATTAATTGCGTTGCGCTCACTGCCCGCTTTCCAGTCGGG
AAACCTGTCGTGCCAGCTGCATTAATGAATCGGCCAACGCGCGGGGAGAGGCGGTTTGCGTATTGGGCGC
TCTT
